Addgene plasmid #180191: Circular 200,100 with interspersed loops (SMAD4)
Purpose: AAV vector carrying a guide RNA targeting the human SMAD4 mRNA
Depositing lab: Prashant Mali. Depositing organization: University of California, San Diego (UCSD). Publication: Efficient in vitro and in vivo RNA editing via recruitment of endogenous ADARs using circular guide RNAs. Katrekar D, Yen J, Xiang Y, Saha A, Meluzzi D, Savva Y, Mali P. Nat Biotechnol. 2022 Feb 10. pii: 10.1038/s41587-021-01171-4. doi: 10.1038/s41587-021-01171-4. PubMed 35145312.
Backbone
  Vector backbone: AAV
  Backbone manufacturer: Custom
  Backbone size w/o insert (bp): 6000
  Total vector size (bp): 6300
  Vector type: Mammalian Expression, AAV
Growth in bacteria
  Bacterial resistance: Kanamycin, 50 μg/mL
  Growth temperature: 37°C
  Growth strain: NEB Stable
  Copy number: Unknown
Gene/Insert
  Gene/Insert name: Circular 200,100 guide RNA with interspersed loops
  gRNA/shRNA sequence: GCCATCAGTCGCCGGTCCCAAGCCCGGATAAAATGGGAGGGGGCGGGAAACCGCCTAACCATGCCGACTGATGGCAGAAAAAAAAAAATTGTAGTCCACCATCCTGATAAGGTTAACCCGCCCAACGGTAAAAGAGGAGAGTCTAAAGGTTGTGCCAGTGCAATCGGCATGGTATGAAGTACTTCGTCCAGGAGGACCAGGGCCCGGTGTAAGACGGTTTCAATCCAGCAAGCACATTCTTTGATGCTCTGAGAAGGGTAATCCGGTCCCCAGCCTTTCACAAAACTCAAAAAAAAAAAACTGCCATCAGTCGGCGTGGACTGTAGAACACTGCCAATGCCGGTCCCAAGCCCGGATAAAAGTGGAGGGTACAGTCCACGC
  GenBank ID: SMAD4
  Promoter: Human U6
  Cloning method: Gibson Cloning
  Sequencing primers: 5′ GACTATCATATGCTTACCGT
Terms and licenses: Academic/Nonprofit Terms; Industry Terms: Not Available to Industry
How to cite: Circular 200,100 with interspersed loops (SMAD4) was a gift from Prashant Mali (Addgene plasmid # 180191 ; http://n2t.net/addgene:180191 ; RRID:Addgene_180191)
