[The description below was written by a language model from this plasmid's Addgene catalogue record and pLannotate feature annotations shown in this document.]
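Description:
Circular 200,100 with interspersed loops (SMAD4) is an AAV transfer plasmid for mammalian expression that delivers a circular ADAR-recruiting guide RNA directed against human SMAD4 mRNA. It is propagated in E. coli through a high-copy ColE1/pUC-type origin and selected with kanamycin (KanR driven by the bla promoter). The backbone also carries remnants of lac regulatory elements, lacZα, rop and bom. The catalogue lists a total size of about 6.3 kb, whereas the sequenced record annotated here is 5,781 nt.

Two AAV2 inverted terminal repeats flank the payload and allow it to be packaged into recombinant AAV particles. Inside them, a human U6 RNA polymerase III promoter drives the guide cassette. An annotated twister ribozyme fragment sits at the start of this cassette, followed by a reverse-strand match to Smad4 coding sequence, which is the antisense targeting region. In this design, self-cleaving ribozymes at the guide's ends leave termini that cellular ligases join, producing a circular and therefore more persistent guide RNA. The guide pairs with the target transcript and recruits endogenous ADAR enzymes for adenosine-to-inosine editing. The name suggests a roughly 200-nt antisense domain with the editing position near its centre and loops interspersed along it, but the record does not spell this out.

Downstream lies a mouse U6 promoter with no annotated transcript after it, then a CMV enhancer/promoter driving EGFP with an HSV TK polyadenylation signal. EGFP serves as a marker of transfected or transduced cells. The construct is suited to testing RNA editing of SMAD4 in cultured cells or in vivo after AAV packaging.
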