Features (pLannotate 1.2.2; 24 found; start..end, strand, type, name):
      1..141     -  repeat_region  AAV2 ITR: inverted terminal repeat of adeno-associated virus serotype 2 inverted
    160..400     +  promoter       U6 promoter: RNA polymerase III promoter for human U6 snRNA
    412..478     +  ncRNA          twister-P3 (fragment): Accession: RF03154 - type-P3 twister ribozyme
    548..697     -  CDS            Smad4 (fragment): SMAD4_MOUSE - Also known as Dpc4, Madh4. Experimental evidence at protein level: Swiss-Prot protein existence level 1. Common SMAD (co-SMAD) is the coactivator and mediator of signal transduction by TGF-beta (transforming growth factor). Component of the heterotrimeric SMAD2/SMAD3-SMAD4 complex that forms in the nucleus and is required for the TGF-mediated signaling. Promotes binding of the SMAD2/SMAD4/FAST-1 complex to DNA and provides an activation function required for SMAD1 or SMAD2 to stimulate transcription. Component of the multimeric SMAD3/SMAD4/JUN/FOS complex which forms at the AP1 p
    819..1132    +  promoter       U6 promoter: RNA polymerase III promoter for mouse U6 snRNA (Das et al., 1988)
   1144..1165    -  protein_bind   attB2 (fragment): mutant version of attB; recombination site for the Gateway® BP reaction BP Clonase™
   1183..1562    +  enhancer       CMV enhancer: human cytomegalovirus immediate early enhancer
   1563..1766    +  promoter       CMV promoter: human cytomegalovirus (CMV) immediate early promoter
   1884..2600    +  CDS            EGFP: EGFP is a basic (constitutively fluorescent) green fluorescent protein published in 1996, derived from Aequorea victoria. It is reported to be a rapidly-maturing weak dimer with moderate acid sensitivity.
   2602..2621    +  misc_feature   MCS (fragment): multiple cloning site
   2723..2771    +  polyA_signal   HSV TK poly(A) signal: herpes simplex virus thymidine kinase polyadenylation signal (Cole and Stacy, 1985)
   2862..2878    -  polyA_signal   bGH poly(A) signal (fragment): bovine growth hormone polyadenylation signal
   2986..3126    +  repeat_region  AAV2 ITR: inverted terminal repeat of adeno-associated virus serotype 2 inverted
   3190..3206    -  protein_bind   lac operator: The lac repressor binds to the lac operator to inhibit transcription in E. coli. This inhibition can be relieved by adding lactose or isopropyl-β-D-thiogalactopyranoside (IPTG). lac repressor encoded by lacI
   3214..3244    -  promoter       lac promoter: promoter for the E. coli lac operon
   3259..3280    -  protein_bind   CAP binding site: CAP binding activates transcription in the presence of cAMP. E. coli catabolite activator protein
   3293..3385    -  CDS            lacI (fragment): lac repressor; lacI; The lac repressor binds to the lac operator to inhibit transcription in E. coli. This inhibition can be relieved by adding lactose or isopropyl-β-D-thiogalactopyranoside (IPTG).
   3568..4156    -  rep_origin     ori: high-copy-number ColE1/pMB1/pBR322/pUC origin of replication
   4327..5142    -  CDS            KanR: aminoglycoside phosphotransferase; aph(3')-Ia; confers resistance to kanamycin in bacteria or G418 (Geneticin®) in eukaryotes
   5143..5247    -  promoter       AmpR promoter: bla
   5342..5377    +  CDS            rop (fragment): Rop protein, which maintains plasmids at low copy number; rop
   5479..5578    +  misc_feature   bom (fragment): basis of mobility region from pBR322
   5584..5741    -  CDS            lacZα (fragment): LacZα fragment of β-galactosidase; lacZ fragment
   5759..5781    -  CDS            lacZα (fragment): LacZα fragment of β-galactosidase; lacZ fragment
>Addgene plasmid #180191 | Circular 200,100 with interspersed loops (SMAD4) | addgene full sequence | sequence record 358233 | Addgene NGS Result
CCTGCAGGCAGCTGCGCGCTCGCTCGCTCACTGAGGCCGCCCGGGCAAAGCCCGGGCGTCGGGCGACCTT
TGGTCGCCCGGCCTCAGTGAGCGAGCGAGCGCGCAGAGAGGGAGTGGCCAACTCCATCACTAGGGGTTCC
TGCGGCCGCACGCGTGGAGGAGGGCCTATTTCCCATGATTCCTTCATATTTGCATATACGATACAAGGCT
GTTAGAGAGATAATTAGAATTAATTTGACTGTAAACACAAAGATATTAGTACAAAATACGTGACGTAGAA
AGTAATAATTTCTTGGGTAGTTTGCAGTTTTAAAATTATGTTTTAAAATGGACTATCATATGCTTACCGT
AACTTGAAAGTATTTCGATTTCTTGGCTTTATATATCTTGTGGAAAGGACGAAACACCGCCATCAGTCGC
CGGTCCCAAGCCCGGATAAAATGGGAGGGGGCGGGAAACCGCCTAACCATGCCGACTGATGGCAGAAAAA
AAAAATTGTAGTCCACCATCCTGATAAGGTTAACCCGCCCAACGGTAAAAGAGGAGAGTCTAAAGGTTGT
GCCAGTGCAATCGGCATGGTATGAAGTACTTCGTCCAGGAGGACCAGGGCCCGGTGTAAGACGGTTTCAA
TCCAGCAAGCACATTCTTTGATGCTCTGAGAAGGGTAATCCGGTCCCCAGCCTTTCACAAAACTCAAAAA
AAAAGCTGCCATCAGTCGGCGTGGACTGTAGAACACTGCCAATGCCGGTCCCAAGCCCGGATAAAAGTGG
AGGGTACAGTCCACGCTTTTTTCGTACTGAGTCGCCCAGTCTCAGATAGATCCGACGCCGCCATCTCTAG
GCCCGCGCCGGCCCCCTCGCACAGACTTGTGGGAGAAGCTCGGCTACTCCCCTGCCCCGGTTAATTTGCA
TATAATATTTCCTAGTAACTATAGAGGCTTAATGTGCGATAAAAGACAGATAATCTGTTCTTTTTAATAC
TAGCTACATTTTACATGATAGGCTTGGATTTCTATAAGAGATACAAATACTAAATTATTATTTTAAAAAA
CAGCACAAAAGGAAACTCACCCTAACTGTAAAGTAATTGTGTGTTTTGAGACTATAAATATCCCTTGGAG
AAAAGCCTTGTTTGGATTCCTAGACCCAGCTTTCTTGTACAAAGTTGGCATTAATACGCGTTGACATTGA
TTATTGACTAGTTATTAATAGTAATCAATTACGGGGTCATTAGTTCATAGCCCATATATGGAGTTCCGCG
TTACATAACTTACGGTAAATGGCCCGCCTGGCTGACCGCCCAACGACCCCCGCCCATTGACGTCAATAAT
GACGTATGTTCCCATAGTAACGCCAATAGGGACTTTCCATTGACGTCAATGGGTGGAGTATTTACGGTAA
ACTGCCCACTTGGCAGTACATCAAGTGTATCATATGCCAAGTACGCCCCCTATTGACGTCAATGACGGTA
AATGGCCCGCCTGGCATTATGCCCAGTACATGACCTTATGGGACTTTCCTACTTGGCAGTACATCTACGT
ATTAGTCATCGCTATTACCATGGTGATGCGGTTTTGGCAGTACATCAATGGGCGTGGATAGCGGTTTGAC
TCACGGGGATTTCCAAGTCTCCACCCCATTGACGTCAATGGGAGTTTGTTTTGGCACCAAAATCAACGGG
ACTTTCCAAAATGTCGTAACAACTCCGCCCCATTGACGCAAATGGGCGGTAGGCGTGTACGGTGGGAGGT
CTATATAAGCAGAGCTCGTTTAGTGAACCGTCAGATCGCCTGGAGACGCCATCCACGCTGTTTTGACCTC
CATAGAAGACACCGGGACCGATCCAGCCTCCGGACTCTAGAGGATCGAACCCTTAAGGCCACCATGGTGA
GCAAGGGCGAGGAGCTGTTCACCGGGGTGGTGCCCATCCTGGTCGAGCTGGACGGCGACGTAAACGGCCA
CAAGTTCAGCGTGTCCGGCGAGGGCGAGGGCGATGCCACCTACGGCAAGCTGACCCTGAAGTTCATCTGC
ACCACCGGCAAGCTGCCCGTGCCCTGGCCCACCCTCGTGACCACCCTGACCTACGGCGTGCAGTGCTTCA
GCCGCTACCCCGACCACATGAAGCAGCACGACTTCTTCAAGTCCGCCATGCCCGAAGGCTACGTCCAGGA
GCGCACCATCTTCTTCAAGGACGACGGCAACTACAAGACCCGCGCCGAGGTGAAGTTCGAGGGCGACACC
CTGGTGAACCGCATCGAGCTGAAGGGCATCGACTTCAAGGAGGACGGCAACATCCTGGGGCACAAGCTGG
AGTACAACTACAACAGCCACAACGTCTATATCATGGCCGACAAGCAGAAGAACGGCATCAAGGTGAACTT
CAAGATCCGCCACAACATCGAGGACGGCAGCGTGCAGCTCGCCGACCACTACCAGCAGAACACCCCCATC
GGCGACGGCCCCGTGCTGCTGCCCGACAACCACTACCTGAGCACCCAGTCCGCCCTGAGCAAAGACCCCA
ACGAGAAGCGCGATCACATGGTCCTGCTGGAGTTCGTGACCGCCGCCGGGATCACTCTCGGCATGGACGA
GCTGTACAAGTACTCAGATCTCGAGCTCAAGTAGCTTAAGGGTTCGATCCCTACTGGTTAGTAATGAGTT
TAAACGGGGGAGGCTAACTGAAACACGGAAGGAGACAATACCGGAAGGAACCCGCGCTATGACGGCAATA
AAAAGACAGAATAAAACGCACGGGTGTTGGGTCGTTTGTTCATAAACGCGGGGTTCGGTCCCAGGGCTGG
CACTCTGTCGATACCCCACCGAGACCCCATTGGGGCCAATACGCCCGCGTTTCTTCCTTTTCCCCACCCC
ACCCCCCAAGTTCGGGTGAAGGCCCAGGGCTCGCAGCCAACGTCGGGGCGGCAGGCCCTGCCATAGCAGA
TCTGCGCTGATTTTGTAGGTAACCACGTGCGGACCGAGCGGCCGCAGGAACCCCTAGTGATGGAGTTGGC
CACTCCCTCTCTGCGCGCTCGCTCGCTCACTGAGGCCGGGCGACCAAAGGTCGCCCGACGCCCGGGCTTT
GCCCGGGCGGCCTCAGTGAGCGAGCGAGCGCGCAGCTGCCTGCAGGCTTGGATCCCAATGGCGCGCCGAG
CTTGGCTCGAGCATGGTCATAGCTGTTTCCTGTGTGAAATTGTTATCCGCTCACAATTCCACACAACATA
CGAGCCGGAAGCATAAAGTGTAAAGCCTGGGGTGCCTAATGAGTGAGCTAACTCACATTAATTGCGTTGC
GCTCACTGCCCGCTTTCCAGTCGGGAAACCTGTCGTGCCAGCTGCATTAATGAATCGGCCAACGCGCGGG
GAGAGGCGGTTTGCGTATTGGGCGCTCTTCCGCTTCCTCGCTCACTGACTCGCTGCGCTCGGTCGTTCGG
CTGCGGCGAGCGGTATCAGCTCACTCAAAGGCGGTAATACGGTTATCCACAGAATCAGGGGATAACGCAG
GAAAGAACATGTGAGCAAAAGGCCAGCAAAAGGCCAGGAACCGTAAAAAGGCCGCGTTGCTGGCGTTTTT
CCATAGGCTCCGCCCCCCTGACGAGCATCACAAAAATCGACGCTCAAGTCAGAGGTGGCGAAACCCGACA
GGACTATAAAGATACCAGGCGTTTCCCCCTGGAAGCTCCCTCGTGCGCTCTCCTGTTCCGACCCTGCCGC
TTACCGGATACCTGTCCGCCTTTCTCCCTTCGGGAAGCGTGGCGCTTTCTCATAGCTCACGCTGTAGGTA
TCTCAGTTCGGTGTAGGTCGTTCGCTCCAAGCTGGGCTGTGTGCACGAACCCCCCGTTCAGCCCGACCGC
TGCGCCTTATCCGGTAACTATCGTCTTGAGTCCAACCCGGTAAGACACGACTTATCGCCACTGGCAGCAG
CCACTGGTAACAGGATTAGCAGAGCGAGGTATGTAGGCGGTGCTACAGAGTTCTTGAAGTGGTGGCCTAA
CTACGGCTACACTAGAAGAACAGTATTTGGTATCTGCGCTCTGCTGAAGCCAGTTACCTTCGGAAAAAGA
GTTGGTAGCTCTTGATCCGGCAAACAAACCACCGCTGGTAGCGGTGGTTTTTTTGTTTGCAAGCAGCAGA
TTACGCGCAGAAAAAAAGGATCTCAAGAAGATCCTTTGATCTTTTCTACGGGGTCTGACGCTCAGTGGAA
CGAAAACTCACGTTAAGGGATTTTGGTCATGAGATTATCAAAAAGGATCTTCACCTAGATCCTTTTAAAT
TAAAAATGAAGTTTTAAATCAATCTAAAGTATATATGAGTAAACTTGGTCTGACAGTTAGAAAAACTCAT
CGAGCATCAAATGAAACTGCAATTTATTCATATCAGGATTATCAATACCATATTTTTGAAAAAGCCGTTT
CTGTAATGAAGGAGAAAACTCACCGAGGCAGTTCCATAGGATGGCAAGATCCTGGTATCGGTCTGCGATT
CCGACTCGTCCAACATCAATACAACCTATTAATTTCCCCTCGTCAAAAATAAGGTTATCAAGTGAGAAAT
CACCATGAGTGACGACTGAATCCGGTGAGAATGGCAAAAGTTTATGCATTTCTTTCCAGACTTGTTCAAC
AGGCCAGCCATTACGCTCGTCATCAAAATCACTCGCATCAACCAAACCGTTATTCATTCGTGATTGCGCC
TGAGCGAGACGAAATACGCGATCGCTGTTAAAAGGACAATTACAAACAGGAATCGAATGCAACCGGCGCA
GGAACACTGCCAGCGCATCAACAATATTTTCACCTGAATCAGGATATTCTTCTAATACCTGGAATGCTGT
TTTCCCAGGGATCGCAGTGGTGAGTAACCATGCATCATCAGGAGTACGGATAAAATGCTTGATGGTCGGA
AGAGGCATAAATTCCGTCAGCCAGTTTAGTCTGACCATCTCATCTGTAACATCATTGGCAACGCTACCTT
TGCCATGTTTCAGAAACAACTCTGGCGCATCGGGCTTCCCATACAATCGATAGATTGTCGCACCTGATTG
CCCGACATTATCGCGAGCCCATTTATACCCATATAAATCAGCATCCATGTTGGAATTTAATCGCGGCCTA
GAGCAAGACGTTTCCCGTTGAATATGGCTCATACTCTTCCTTTTTCAATATTATTGAAGCATTTATCAGG
GTTATTGTCTCATGAGCGGATACATATTTGAATGTATTTAGAAAAATAAACAAATAGGGGTTCCGCGCAC
ATTTCCCCGAAAAGTGCCACCTGACGTCTAAGAAACCATTATTATCATGACATTAACCTATAAAAATAGG
CGTATCACGAGGCCCTTTCGTCTCGCGCGTTTCGGTGATGACGGTGAAAACCTCTGACACATGCAGCTCC
CGGAGACGGTCACAGCTTGTCTGTAAGCGGATGCCGGGAGCAGACAAGCCCGTCAGGGCGCGTCAGCGGG
TGTTGGCGGGTGTCGGGGCTGGCTTAACTATGCGGCATCAGAGCAGATTGTACTGAGAGTGCACCATATG
CGGTGTGAAATACCGCACAGATGCGTAAGGAGAAAATACCGCATCAGGCGCCATTCGCCATTCAGGCTGC
GCAACTGTTGGGAAGGGCGATCGGTGCGGGCCTCTTCGCTATTACGCCAGCTGGCGAAAGGGGGATGTGC
TGCAAGGCGATTAAGTTGGGTAACGCCAGGGTTTTCCCAGTCACGACGTTGTAAAACGACGGCCAGTGAA
TTGACGCGCCATTGGGATGTTGTAAAACGACGGCCAGTGAA
