>Addgene plasmid #180191 | Circular 200,100 with interspersed loops (SMAD4) | depositor partial sequence | sequence record 350064 | Primer binding to the U6 promoter (GACTATCATATGCTTACCGT)
GCCATCAGTCGCCGGTCCCAAGCCCGGATAAAATGGGAGGGGGCGGGAAACCGCCTAACCATGCCGACTG
ATGGCAGAAAAAAAAAAATTGTAGTCCACCATCCTGATAAGGTTAACCCGCCCAACGGTAAAAGAGGAGA
GTCTAAAGGTTGTGCCAGTGCAATCGGCATGGTATGAAGTACTTCGTCCAGGAGGACCAGGGCCCGGTGT
AAGACGGTTTCAATCCAGCAAGCACATTCTTTGATGCTCTGAGAAGGGTAATCCGGTCCCCAGCCTTTCA
CAAAACTCAAAAAAAAAAAACTGCCATCAGTCGGCGTGGACTGTAGAACACTGCCAATGCCGGTCCCAAG
CCCGGATAAAAGTGGAGGGTACAGTCCACGC
